Addgene plasmid #98886: mNeonGreen-mTurquoise2
Purpose: Produces a fusion between mTurquoise2 and mNeonGreen. It can be used as a positive control for FRET
Depositing lab: Dorus Gadella. Depositing organization: University of Amsterdam. Publication: Characterization of a spectrally diverse set of fluorescent proteins as FRET acceptors for mTurquoise2. Mastop M, Bindels DS, Shaner NC, Postma M, Gadella TWJ Jr, Goedhart J. Sci Rep. 2017 Sep 20;7(1):11999. doi: 10.1038/s41598-017-12212-x. PubMed 28931898.
Backbone
  Vector backbone: pEGFP-N3
  Backbone manufacturer: Clontech
  Vector type: Mammalian Expression
Growth in bacteria
  Bacterial resistance: Kanamycin, 50 μg/mL
  Growth temperature: 37°C
  Growth strain: DH5alpha
  Copy number: High Copy
Gene/Insert
  Gene/Insert name: mNeonGreen-mTurquoise2
  Species: Synthetic
  Promoter: CMV
  Cloning method: Restriction Enzyme; 5′ cloning site unknown (unknown if destroyed); 3′ cloning site unknown (unknown if destroyed)
Terms and licenses: Academic/Nonprofit Terms; Industry Terms: Not Available to Industry
How to cite: mNeonGreen-mTurquoise2 was a gift from Dorus Gadella (Addgene plasmid # 98886 ; http://n2t.net/addgene:98886 ; RRID:Addgene_98886)
