[The description below was written by a language model from this plasmid's Addgene catalogue record and pLannotate feature annotations shown in this document.]
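Description:
mNeonGreen-mTurquoise2 is a mammalian expression plasmid built on the Clontech pEGFP-N3 backbone that encodes a synthetic tandem fusion of two fluorescent proteins. The sequenced record is 5,399 nt. The human cytomegalovirus immediate-early enhancer and promoter drive a single open reading frame in which mNeonGreen, a bright monomeric green/yellow protein derived from Branchiostoma lanceolatum, lies upstream of mTurquoise2, an enhanced monomeric cyan variant with mammalian-optimised codons. The two annotated coding regions are separated by a short gap consistent with a linker, although the record says nothing about its composition. Transcripts are terminated by the SV40 polyadenylation signal. The restriction sites used to assemble the insert are not recorded.

For propagation in E. coli the plasmid carries a high-copy pUC-type origin and is selected with kanamycin. Resistance comes from the Tn5 NeoR/KanR aminoglycoside phosphotransferase gene, which is preceded by both a bacterial bla-type promoter and the SV40 enhancer/early promoter and followed by the HSV TK polyadenylation signal, so the same marker can also support G418 selection in mammalian cells. An f1 origin is present as well, allowing single-stranded DNA production. The short large T antigen, ble and bGH poly(A) fragments in the annotation are likely backbone remnants or partial matches rather than functional parts.

Because mTurquoise2 (donor) and mNeonGreen (acceptor) are held in close proximity within one polypeptide, expression gives a constitutively high energy-transfer signal. The stated use is as a positive control for FRET measurements, and the construct comes from work characterising spectrally diverse acceptors for mTurquoise2.
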