Features (pLannotate 1.2.2; 14 found; start..end, strand, type, name):
    237..341     -  promoter       AmpR promoter: bla
    368..796     +  rep_origin     f1 ori (sequence partly withheld): f1 bacteriophage origin of replication; arrow indicates direction of (+) strand synthesis
    830..951     -  polyA_signal   SV40 poly(A) signal: SV40 polyadenylation signal
    974..1057    -  CDS            large T antigen (fragment): large T antigen from SV40 (simian virus 40)
   1074..1793    -  CDS            mTurquoise2: enhanced monomeric variant of CFP (Goedhart et al., 2012) mammalian codon-optimized
   1830..2537    -  CDS            mNeonGreen: mNeonGreen is a basic (constitutively fluorescent) green/yellow fluorescent protein published in 2013, derived from Branchiostoma lanceolatum. It is reported to be a very rapidly-maturing monomer with moderate acid sensitivity.
   2570..2773    -  promoter       CMV promoter: human cytomegalovirus (CMV) immediate early promoter
   2774..3077    -  enhancer       CMV enhancer: human cytomegalovirus immediate early enhancer
   3252..3840    -  rep_origin     ori: high-copy-number ColE1/pMB1/pBR322/pUC origin of replication
   4062..4078    +  polyA_signal   bGH poly(A) signal (fragment): bovine growth hormone polyadenylation signal
   4169..4216    -  polyA_signal   HSV TK poly(A) signal: herpes simplex virus thymidine kinase polyadenylation signal (Cole and Stacy, 1985)
   4275..4427    -  CDS            ble (fragment): BLE_KLEPN - Experimental evidence at protein level: Swiss-Prot protein existence level 1. Binding protein with a strong affinity to the bleomycin family of antibiotics. Binds to CL990; an antimitotic-antibiotic compound. From Klebsiella pneumoniae.
   4448..5242    -  CDS            NeoR/KanR: aminoglycoside phosphotransferase from Tn5; aph(3')-II (or nptII); confers resistance to neomycin, kanamycin, and G418 (Geneticin®)
   5277..235     -  promoter       SV40 promoter (across the origin): SV40 enhancer and early promoter
>Addgene plasmid #98886 | mNeonGreen-mTurquoise2 | addgene full sequence | sequence record 191170 | Addgene NGS Result
GGAACTGGGCGGAGTTAGGGGCGGGATGGGCGGAGTTAGGGGCGGGACTATGGTTGCTGACTAATTGAGA
TGCATGCTTTGCATACTTCTGCCTGCTGGGGAGCCTGGGGACTTTCCACACCTGGTTGCTGACTAATTGA
GATGCATGCTTTGCATACTTCTGCCTGCTGGGGAGCCTGGGGACTTTCCACACCCTAACTGACACACATT
CCACAGCTGGTTCTTTCCGCCTCAGGACTCTTCCTTTTTCAATATTATTGAAGCATTTATCAGGGTTATT
GTCTCATGAGCGGATACATATTTGAATGTATTTAGAAAAATAAACAAATAGGGGTTCCGCGCACATTTCC
CCGAAAAGTGCCACCTG
[124 nt withheld, positions 368-491]
C
[91 nt withheld, positions 493-583]
A
[49 nt withheld, positions 585-633]
CCTTTGACGTTGGAGTCCACGTTCTTT
[37 nt withheld, positions 661-697]
ACCCTATCTCGGTCTATTCTTTTGATTTATAAGGGATTTTGCCGATTTCGGCCTATTGGTTAAAAAATGA
GCTGATTTAACAAAAATTTAACGCGAATTTTAACAAAATATTAACGCTTACAATTTACGCCTTAAGATAC
ATTGATGAGTTTGGACAAACCACAACTAGAATGCAGTGAAAAAAATGCTTTATTTGTGAAATTTGTGATG
CTATTGCTTTATTTGTAACCATTATAAGCTGCAATAAACAAGTTAACAACAACAATTGCATTCATTTTAT
GTTTCAGGTTCAGGGGGAGGTGTGGGAGGTTTTTTAAAGCAAGTAAAACCTCTACAAATGTGGTATGGCT
GATTATGATCTAGAGTCGCGGCCGCTTTACTTGTACAGCTCGTCCATGCCGAGAGTGATCCCGGCGGCGG
TCACGAACTCCAGCAGGACCATGTGATCGCGCTTCTCGTTGGGGTCTTTGCTCAGCTTGGACTGGGTGCT
CAGGTAGTGGTTGTCGGGCAGCAGCACGGGGCCGTCGCCGATGGGGGTGTTCTGCTGGTAGTGGTCGGCG
AGCTGCACGCCGCCGTCCTCGATGTTGTGGCGGATCTTGAAGTTGGCCTTGATGCCGTTCTTCTGCTTGT
CGGCGGTGATATAGACGTTGTCGCTAAAGTAGTTGTACTCCAGCTTGTGCCCCAGGATGTTGCCGTCCTC
CTTGAAGTCGATGCCCTTCAGCTCGATGCGGTTCACCAGGGTGTCGCCCTCGAACTTCACCTCGGCGCGG
GTCTTGTAGTTGCCGTCGTCCTTGAAGAAGATGGTGCGCTCCTGGACGTAGCCTTCGGGCATGGCGGACT
TGAAGAAGTCGTGCTGCTTCATGTGGTCGGGGTAGCGGGCGAAGCACTGCACGCCCCAGGACAGGGTGGT
CACGAGGGTGGGCCAGGGCACGGGCAGCTTGCCGGTGGTGCAGATGAACTTCAGGGTCAGCTTGCCGTAG
GTGGCATCGCCCTCGCCCTCGCCGGACACGCTGAACTTGTGGCCGTTTACGTCGCCGTCCAGCTCGACCA
GGATGGGCACCACCCCGGTGAACAGCTCCTCGCCCTTGCTCACCATGGTGGCGACCGGTGGATCCGAAGA
TCTGAGTCCGGACTTGTACAGCTCGTCCATGCCCATCACATCGGTAAAGGCCTTTTGCCACTCCTTGAAG
TTGAGCTCGGTCTTGGAGTGCTTGAGCTCCGTCTTACGGAACACGTACATCGGCTGGTTCTTCAGATAGT
TAGCCGCCATTGGCTTGGCAAAGGTGTAGGTGGTCCGCGCAGTGCTCCGGTAGCGCTTGCCATTTCCAGT
GGTGTAACTCCACTTAAAGGTACTGATGATGGTTTTGTCGTTGGGGTAAGTCTTCTTCGACCTGCACCAG
TCCGCAGCGGTCAGCGAGTTGGTCATCACAGGACCGTCAGCAGGGAAACCAGTCCCCTTCACCTGGGCCT
CTCCTTTGATGTGGCTTCCCTCGTAGGTGTAGCGGTAGTTAACAGTAAGGGAGGCACCATCTTCAAACTG
CATTGTGCGATGGACTTGGTAGCCGGAGCCATCTACCATGGCGGCCTGGAAAGGCGACATCCCGTCAGGG
TAGGGCAGGTACTGATGGAAGCCATACCCGATATGAGGGACCAGAATCCAGGGGGAGAACTGGAGGTCAC
CCTTGGTGGACTTCAGGTTTAACTCCTCATAACCATCATTTGGATTGCCGGTGCCCTGACCCACCATGTC
AAAGTCCACACCGTTGATGGAGCCAAAGATGTGTAACTCATGTGTCGCTGGGAGAGAGGCCATGTTATCC
TCCTCGCCCTTGCTCACCATGGTGGCTAGCGGATCTGACGGTTCACTAAACCAGCTCTGCTTATATAGAC
CTCCCACCGTACACGCCTACCGCCCATTTGCGTCAATGGGGCGGAGTTGTTACGACATTTTGGAAAGTCC
CGTTGATTTTGGTGCCAAAACAAACTCCCATTGACGTCAATGGGGTGGAGACTTGGAAATCCCCGTGAGT
CAAACCGCTATCCACGCCCATTGATGTACTGCCAAAACCGCATCACCATGGTAATAGCGATGACTAATAC
GTAGATGTACTGCCAAGTAGGAAAGTCCCATAAGGTCATGTACTGGGCATAATGCCAGGCGGGCCATTTA
CCGTCATTGACGTCAATAGGGGGCGTACTTGGCATATGATACACTTGATGTACTGCCAAGTGGGCAGTTT
ACCGTAAATACTCCACCCATTGACGTCAATGGAAAGTCCCTATTGGCGTTACTATGGGAACATACGTCAT
TATTGACGTCAATGGGCGGGGGTCGTTGGGCGGTCAGCCAGGCGGGCCATTTACCGTAAGTTATGTAACG
CGGAACTCCATATATGGGCTATGAACTAATGACCCCGTAATTGATTACTATTAATAACTAATGCATGGCG
GTAATACGGTTATCCACAGAATCAGGGGATAACGCAGGAAAGAACATGTGAGCAAAAGGCCAGCAAAAGG
CCAGGAACCGTAAAAAGGCCGCGTTGCTGGCGTTTTTCCATAGGCTCCGCCCCCCTGACGAGCATCACAA
AAATCGACGCTCAAGTCAGAGGTGGCGAAACCCGACAGGACTATAAAGATACCAGGCGTTTCCCCCTGGA
AGCTCCCTCGTGCGCTCTCCTGTTCCGACCCTGCCGCTTACCGGATACCTGTCCGCCTTTCTCCCTTCGG
GAAGCGTGGCGCTTTCTCATAGCTCACGCTGTAGGTATCTCAGTTCGGTGTAGGTCGTTCGCTCCAAGCT
GGGCTGTGTGCACGAACCCCCCGTTCAGCCCGACCGCTGCGCCTTATCCGGTAACTATCGTCTTGAGTCC
AACCCGGTAAGACACGACTTATCGCCACTGGCAGCAGCCACTGGTAACAGGATTAGCAGAGCGAGGTATG
TAGGCGGTGCTACAGAGTTCTTGAAGTGGTGGCCTAACTACGGCTACACTAGAAGAACAGTATTTGGTAT
CTGCGCTCTGCTGAAGCCAGTTACCTTCGGAAAAAGAGTTGGTAGCTCTTGATCCGGCAAACAAACCACC
GCTGGTAGCGGTGGTTTTTTTGTTTGCAAGCAGCAGATTACGCGCAGAAAAAAAGGATCTCAAGAAGATC
CTTTGATCTTTTCTACGGGGTCTGACGCTCAGTGGAACGAAAACTCACGTTAAGGGATTTTGGTCATGAG
ATTATCAAAAAGGATCTTCACCTAGATCCTTTTAAATTAAAAATGAAGTTTTAAATCAATCTAAAGTATA
TATGAGTAACCTGAGGCTATGGCAGGGCCTGCCGCCCCGACGTTGGCTGCGAGCCCTGGGCCTTCACCCG
AACTTGGGGGGTGGGGTGGGGAAAAGGAAGAAACGCGGGCGTATTGGCCCCAATGGGGTCTCGGTGGGGT
ATCGACAGAGTGCCAGCCCTGGGACCGAACCCCGCGTTTATGAACAAACGACCCAACACCGTGCGTTTTA
TTCTGTCTTTTTATTGCCGTCATAGCGCGGGTTCCTTCCGGTATTGTCTCCTTCCGTGTTTCAGTTAGCC
TCCCCCTAGGGTGGGCGAAGAACTCCAGCATGAGATCCCCGCGCTGGAGGATCATCCAGCCGGCGTCCCG
GAAAACGATTCCGAAGCCCAACCTTTCATAGAAGGCGGCGGTGGAATCGAAATCTCGTGATGGCAGGTTG
GGCGTCGCTTGGTCGGTCATTTCGAACCCCAGAGTCCCGCTCAGAAGAACTCGTCAAGAAGGCGATAGAA
GGCGATGCGCTGCGAATCGGGAGCGGCGATACCGTAAAGCACGAGGAAGCGGTCAGCCCATTCGCCGCCA
AGCTCTTCAGCAATATCACGGGTAGCCAACGCTATGTCCTGATAGCGGTCCGCCACACCCAGCCGGCCAC
AGTCGATGAATCCAGAAAAGCGGCCATTTTCCACCATGATATTCGGCAAGCAGGCATCGCCATGGGTCAC
GACGAGATCCTCGCCGTCGGGCATGCTCGCCTTGAGCCTGGCGAACAGTTCGGCTGGCGCGAGCCCCTGA
TGCTCTTCGTCCAGATCATCCTGATCGACAAGACCGGCTTCCATCCGAGTACGTGCTCGCTCGATGCGAT
GTTTCGCTTGGTGGTCGAATGGGCAGGTAGCCGGATCAAGCGTATGCAGCCGCCGCATTGCATCAGCCAT
GATGGATACTTTCTCGGCAGGAGCAAGGTGAGATGACAGGAGATCCTGCCCCGGCACTTCGCCCAATAGC
AGCCAGTCCCTTCCCGCTTCAGTGACAACGTCGAGCACAGCTGCGCAAGGAACGCCCGTCGTGGCCAGCC
ACGATAGCCGCGCTGCCTCGTCTTGCAGTTCATTCAGGGCACCGGACAGGTCGGTCTTGACAAAAAGAAC
CGGGCGCCCCTGCGCTGACAGCCGGAACACGGCGGCATCAGAGCAGCCGATTGTCTGTTGTGCCCAGTCA
TAGCCGAATAGCCTCTCCACCCAAGCGGCCGGAGAACCTGCGTGCAATCCATCTTGTTCAATCATGCGAA
ACGATCCTCATCCTGTCTCTTGATCGATCTTTGCAAAAGCCTAGGCCTCCAAAAAAGCCTCCTCACTACT
TCTGGAATAGCTCAGAGGCCGAGGCGGCCTCGGCCTCTGCATAAATAAAAAAAATTAGTCAGCCATGGGG
CGGAGAATGGGC
